>Addgene plasmid #232350 | mCherry-DRP1 K38A | addgene full sequence | sequence record 462165 | Addgene NGS Result
TTGAGATCCTTTTTTTCTGCGCGTAATCTGCTGCTTGCAAACAAAAAAACCACCGCTACCAGCGGTGGTT
TGTTTGCCGGATCAAGAGCTACCAACTCTTTTTCCGAAGGTAACTGGCTTCAGCAGAGCGCAGATACCAA
ATACTGTTCTTCTAGTGTAGCCGTAGTTAGGCCACCACTTCAAGAACTCTGTATCACCGCCTACATACCT
CGCTCTGCTAATCCTGTTACCAGTGGCTGCTGCCAGTGGCGATAAGTCGTGTCTTACCGGGTTGGACTCA
AGACGATAGTTACCGGATAAGGCGCAGCGGTCGGGCTGAACGGGGGGTTCGTGCACACAGCCCAGCTTGG
AGCGAACGACCTACACCGAACTGAGATACCTACAGCGTGAGCTATGAGAAAGCGCCACGCTTCCCGAAGG
GAGAAAGGCGGACAGGTATCCGGTAAGCGGCAGGGTCGGAACAGGAGAGCGCACGAGGGAGCTTCCAGGG
GGAAACGCCTGGTATCTTTATAGTCCTGTCGGGTTTCGCCACCTCTGACTTGAGCGTCGATTTTTGTGAT
GCTCGTCAGGGGGGCGGAGCCTATGGAAAAACGCCAGCAACGCGGCCTTTTTACGGTTCCTGGCCTTTTG
CTGGCCTTTTGCTCACATGTTCTTTCCTGCGTTATCCCCTGATTCTGTGGATAACCGTATTACCGCCATG
CATTAGTTATTAATAGTAATCAATTACGGGGTCATTAGTTCATAGCCCATATATGGAGTTCCGCGTTACA
TAACTTACGGTAAATGGCCCGCCTGGCTGACCGCCCAACGACCCCCGCCCATTGACGTCAATAATGACGT
ATGTTCCCATAGTAACGCCAATAGGGACTTTCCATTGACGTCAATGGGTGGAGTATTTACGGTAAACTGC
CCACTTGGCAGTACATCAAGTGTATCATATGCCAAGTACGCCCCCTATTGACGTCAATGACGGTAAATGG
CCCGCCTGGCATTATGCCCAGTACATGACCTTATGGGACTTTCCTACTTGGCAGTACATCTACGTATTAG
TCATCGCTATTACCATGGTGATGCGGTTTTGGCAGTACATCAATGGGCGTGGATAGCGGTTTGACTCACG
GGGATTTCCAAGTCTCCACCCCATTGACGTCAATGGGAGTTTGTTTTGGCACCAAAATCAACGGGACTTT
CCAAAATGTCGTAACAACTCCGCCCCATTGACGCAAATGGGCGGTAGGCGTGTACGGTGGGAGGTCTATA
TAAGCAGAGCTGGTTTAGTGAACCGTCAGATCCGCTAGCGCTACCGGTCGCCACCATGGTGAGCAAGGGC
GAGGAGGATAACATGGCCATCATCAAGGAGTTCATGCGCTTCAAGGTGCACATGGAGGGCTCCGTGAACG
GCCACGAGTTCGAGATCGAGGGCGAGGGCGAGGGCCGCCCCTACGAGGGCACCCAGACCGCCAAGCTGAA
GGTGACCAAGGGTGGCCCCCTGCCCTTCGCCTGGGACATCCTGTCCCCTCAGTTCATGTACGGCTCCAAG
GCCTACGTGAAGCACCCCGCCGACATCCCCGACTACTTGAAGCTGTCCTTCCCCGAGGGCTTCAAGTGGG
AGCGCGTGATGAACTTCGAGGACGGCGGCGTGGTGACCGTGACCCAGGACTCCTCCCTGCAGGACGGCGA
GTTCATCTACAAGGTGAAGCTGCGCGGCACCAACTTCCCCTCCGACGGCCCCGTAATGCAGAAGAAGACC
ATGGGCTGGGAGGCCTCCTCCGAGCGGATGTACCCCGAGGACGGCGCCCTGAAGGGCGAGATCAAGCAGA
GGCTGAAGCTGAAGGACGGCGGCCACTACGACGCTGAGGTCAAGACCACCTACAAGGCCAAGAAGCCCGT
GCAGCTGCCCGGCGCCTACAACGTCAACATCAAGTTGGACATCACCTCCCACAACGAGGACTACACCATC
GTGGAACAGTACGAACGCGCCGAGGGCCGCCACTCCACCGGCGGCATGGACGAGCTGTACAAGTCCGGAC
TCAGATCTCGAGTGATGGAGGCGCTAATTCCTGTCATAAACAAGCTCCAGGACGTCTTCAACACGGTGGG
CGCCGACATCATCCAGCTGCCTCAAATCGTCGTAGTGGGAACGCAGAGCAGCGGAGCCAGCTCAGTGCTA
GAAAGCCTGGTGGGGAGGGACCTGCTTCCCAGAGGTACTGGAATTGTCACCCGGAGACCTCTCATTCTGC
AACTGGTCCATGTTTCACAAGAAGATAAACGGAAAACAACAGGAGAAGAAAATGGAGTGGAAGCAGAAGA
ATGGGGTAAATTTCTTCACACCAAAAATAAGCTTTACACGGATTTTGATGAAATTCGACAAGAAATTGAA
AATGAAACAGAAAGAATTTCAGGAAATAATAAGGGAGTAAGCCCTGAACCAATTCATCTTAAGATTTTTT
CACCCAACGTTGTCAATTTGACACTTGTGGATTTGCCAGGAATGACCAAGGTGCCTGTAGGTGATCAACC
TAAGGATATTGAGCTTCAAATCAGAGAGCTCATTCTTCGGTTCATCAGTAATCCTAATTCCATTATCCTC
GCTGTCACTGCTGCTAATACAGATATGGCAACATCAGAGGCACTTAAAATTTCAAGAGAGGTAGATCCAG
ATGGTCGCAGAACCCTAGCTGTAATCACTAAACTTGATCTCATGGATGCGGGTACTGATGCCATGGATGT
ATTGATGGGAAGGGTTATTCCAGTCAAACTTGGAATAATTGGAGTAGTTAACAGGAGCCAGCTAGATATT
AACAACAAGAAGAGTGTAACTGATTCAATCCGTGATGAGTATGCTTTTCTTCAAAAGAAATATCCATCTC
TGGCCAATAGAAATGGAACAAAGTATCTTGCTAGGACTCTAAACAGGTTACTGATGCATCACATCAGAGA
TTGTTTACCAGAGTTGAAAACGAGAATAAATGTTCTAGCTGCTCAGTATCAGTCTCTTCTAAATAGCTAC
GGTGAACCCGTGGATGATAAAAGTGCTACTTTACTCCAACTTATTACCAAATTTGCCACAGAATATTGTA
ACACTATTGAAGGAACTGCAAAATATATTGAAACTTCGGAGCTATGCGGTGGTGCTAGAATTTGTTATAT
TTTCCATGAGACTTTTGGGCGAACCTTAGAATCTGTTGATCCACTTGGTGGCCTTAACACTATTGACATT
TTGACTGCCATTAGAAATGCTACTGGTCCTCGTCCTGCTTTATTTGTGCCTGAGGTTTCATTTGAGTTAC
TGGTGAAGCGGCAAATCAAACGTCTAGAAGAGCCCAGCCTCCGCTGTGTGGAACTGGTTCATGAGGAAAT
GCAAAGGATCATTCAGCACTGTAGCAATTACAGTACACAGGAATTGTTACGATTTCCTAAACTTCATGAT
GCCATAGTTGAAGTGGTGACTTGTCTTCTTCGTAAAAGGTTGCCTGTTACAAATGAAATGGTCCATAACT
TAGTGGCAATTGAACTGGCTTATATCAACACAAAACATCCAGACTTTGCTGATGCTTGTGGGCTAATGAA
CAATAATATAGAGGAACAAAGGAGAAACAGGCTAGCCAGAGAATTACCTTCAGCTGTATCACGAGACAAG
GTTGCATCTGGAGGTGGTGGGGTTGGAGATGGTGTTCAAGAACCAACCACAGGCAACTGGAGAGGAATGC
TGAAAACTTCAAAAGCTGAAGAGTTATTAGCAGAAGAAAAATCAAAACCCATTCCAATTATGCCAGCCAG
TCCACAAAAAGGTCATGCCGTGAACCTGCTAGATGTGCCAGTTCCTGTTGCACGAAAACTATCTGCTCGG
GAACAGCGAGATTGTGAGGTTATTGAACGACTCATTAAATCATATTTTCTCATTGTCAGAAAGAATATTC
AAGACAGTGTGCCAAAGGCAGTAATGCATTTTTTGGTTAATCATGTGAAAGACACTCTTCAGAGTGAGCT
AGTAGGCCAGCTGTATAAATCATCCTTATTGGATGATCTTCTGACAGAATCTGAGGACATGGCACAGCGC
AGGAAAGAAGCAGCTGATATGCTAAAGGCATTACAAGGAGCCAGTCAAATTATTGCTGAAATCCGGGAGA
CTCATCTTTGGTGAGGATCCACCGGATCTAGATAACTGATCATAATCAGCCATACCACATTTGTAGAGGT
TTTACTTGCTTTAAAAAACCTCCCACACCTCCCCCTGAACCTGAAACATAAAATGAATGCAATTGTTGTT
GTTAACTTGTTTATTGCAGCTTATAATGGTTACAAATAAAGCAATAGCATCACAAATTTCACAAATAAAG
CATTTTTTTCACTGCATTCTAGTTGTGGTTTGTCCAAACTCATCAATGTATCTTAAGGCGTAAATTGTAA
GCGTTAATATTTTGTTAAAATTCGCGTTAAATTTTTGTTAAATCAGCTCATTTTTTAACCAATAGGCCGA
AATCGGCAAAATCCCTTATAAATCAAAAGAATAGACCGAGATAGGGT
[37 nt withheld, positions 4528-4564]
AAAGAACGTGGACTCCAACGTCAAAGG
[49 nt withheld, positions 4592-4640]
T
[91 nt withheld, positions 4642-4732]
G
[124 nt withheld, positions 4734-4857]
CAGGTGGCACTTTTCGGGGAAATGTGCGCGGAACCCCTATTTGTTTATTTTTCTAAATACATTCAAATAT
GTATCCGCTCATGAGACAATAACCCTGATAAATGCTTCAATAATATTGAAAAAGGAAGAGTCCTGAGGCG
GAAAGAACCAGCTGTGGAATGTGTGTCAGTTAGGGTGTGGAAAGTCCCCAGGCTCCCCAGCAGGCAGAAG
TATGCAAAGCATGCATCTCAATTAGTCAGCAACCAGGTGTGGAAAGTCCCCAGGCTCCCCAGCAGGCAGA
AGTATGCAAAGCATGCATCTCAATTAGTCAGCAACCATAGTCCCGCCCCTAACTCCGCCCATCCCGCCCC
TAACTCCGCCCAGTTCCGCCCATTCTCCGCCCCATGGCTGACTAATTTTTTTTATTTATGCAGAGGCCGA
GGCCGCCTCGGCCTCTGAGCTATTCCAGAAGTAGTGAGGAGGCTTTTTTGGAGGCCTAGGCTTTTGCAAA
GATCGATCAAGAGACAGGATGAGGATCGTTTCGCATGATTGAACAAGATGGATTGCACGCAGGTTCTCCG
GCCGCTTGGGTGGAGAGGCTATTCGGCTATGACTGGGCACAACAGACAATCGGCTGCTCTGATGCCGCCG
TGTTCCGGCTGTCAGCGCAGGGGCGCCCGGTTCTTTTTGTCAAGACCGACCTGTCCGGTGCCCTGAATGA
ACTGCAAGACGAGGCAGCGCGGCTATCGTGGCTGGCCACGACGGGCGTTCCTTGCGCAGCTGTGCTCGAC
GTTGTCACTGAAGCGGGAAGGGACTGGCTGCTATTGGGCGAAGTGCCGGGGCAGGATCTCCTGTCATCTC
ACCTTGCTCCTGCCGAGAAAGTATCCATCATGGCTGATGCAATGCGGCGGCTGCATACGCTTGATCCGGC
TACCTGCCCATTCGACCACCAAGCGAAACATCGCATCGAGCGAGCACGTACTCGGATGGAAGCCGGTCTT
GTCGATCAGGATGATCTGGACGAAGAGCATCAGGGGCTCGCGCCAGCCGAACTGTTCGCCAGGCTCAAGG
CGAGCATGCCCGACGGCGAGGATCTCGTCGTGACCCATGGCGATGCCTGCTTGCCGAATATCATGGTGGA
AAATGGCCGCTTTTCTGGATTCATCGACTGTGGCCGGCTGGGTGTGGCGGACCGCTATCAGGACATAGCG
TTGGCTACCCGTGATATTGCTGAAGAGCTTGGCGGCGAATGGGCTGACCGCTTCCTCGTGCTTTACGGTA
TCGCCGCTCCCGATTCGCAGCGCATCGCCTTCTATCGCCTTCTTGACGAGTTCTTCTGAGCGGGACTCTG
GGGTTCGAAATGACCGACCAAGCGACGCCCAACCTGCCATCACGAGATTTCGATTCCACCGCCGCCTTCT
ATGAAAGGTTGGGCTTCGGAATCGTTTTCCGGGACGCCGGCTGGATGATCCTCCAGCGCGGGGATCTCAT
GCTGGAGTTCTTCGCCCACCCTAGGGGGAGGCTAACTGAAACACGGAAGGAGACAATACCGGAAGGAACC
CGCGCTATGACGGCAATAAAAAGACAGAATAAAACGCACGGTGTTGGGTCGTTTGTTCATAAACGCGGGG
TTCGGTCCCAGGGCTGGCACTCTGTCGATACCCCACCGAGACCCCATTGGGGCCAATACGCCCGCGTTTC
TTCCTTTTCCCCACCCCACCCCCCAAGTTCGGGTGAAGGCCCAGGGCTCGCAGCCAACGTCGGGGCGGCA
GGCCCTGCCATAGCCTCAGGTTACTCATATATACTTTAGATTGATTTAAAACTTCATTTTTAATTTAAAA
GGATCTAGGTGAAGATCCTTTTTGATAATCTCATGACCAAAATCCCTTAACGTGAGTTTTCGTTCCACTG
AGCGTCAGACCCCGTAGAAAAGATCAAAGGATCTTC
Features (pLannotate 1.2.2; 15 found; start..end, strand, type, name):
      1..589     +  rep_origin     ori: high-copy-number ColE1/pMB1/pBR322/pUC origin of replication
    764..1067    +  enhancer       CMV enhancer: human cytomegalovirus immediate early enhancer
   1068..1271    +  promoter       CMV promoter: human cytomegalovirus (CMV) immediate early promoter
   1316..2023    +  CDS            mCherry: mCherry is a basic (constitutively fluorescent) red fluorescent protein published in 2004, derived from Discosoma sp.. It is reported to be a very rapidly-maturing monomer with low acid sensitivity.
   2024..2042    +  misc_feature   MCS (fragment): multiple cloning site
   2045..4141    +  CDS            DNM1L (fragment): DNM1L_HUMAN - Also known as DLP1, DRP1. Experimental evidence at protein level: Swiss-Prot protein existence level 1. [Isoform 4]: Inhibits peroxisomal division when overexpressed. From Homo sapiens (Human).
   4167..4251    +  CDS            large T antigen (fragment): large T antigen from SV40 (simian virus 40)
   4274..4395    +  polyA_signal   SV40 poly(A) signal: SV40 polyadenylation signal
   4429..4857    -  rep_origin     f1 ori (sequence partly withheld): f1 bacteriophage origin of replication; arrow indicates direction of (+) strand synthesis
   4884..4988    +  promoter       AmpR promoter: bla
   4990..5347    +  promoter       SV40 promoter: SV40 enhancer and early promoter
   5382..6176    +  CDS            NeoR/KanR: aminoglycoside phosphotransferase from Tn5; aph(3')-II (or nptII); confers resistance to neomycin, kanamycin, and G418 (Geneticin®)
   6197..6349    +  CDS            ble (fragment): BLE_KLEPN - Experimental evidence at protein level: Swiss-Prot protein existence level 1. Binding protein with a strong affinity to the bleomycin family of antibiotics. Binds to CL990; an antimitotic-antibiotic compound. From Klebsiella pneumoniae.
   6408..6455    +  polyA_signal   HSV TK poly(A) signal: herpes simplex virus thymidine kinase polyadenylation signal (Cole and Stacy, 1985)
   6546..6562    -  polyA_signal   bGH poly(A) signal (fragment): bovine growth hormone polyadenylation signal
