[The description below was written by a language model from this plasmid's Addgene catalogue record and pLannotate feature annotations shown in this document.]
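Description:
mCherry-DRP1 K38A is a 6,783 bp mammalian expression plasmid built on the mCh-alpha tubulin backbone, an mCherry-C1-style vector, with part of the construct derived from an earlier mCh-Drp1 plasmid. It replicates in E. coli from a high-copy ColE1/pUC-type origin and also carries an f1 phage origin. A single NeoR/KanR (Tn5 aminoglycoside phosphotransferase) gene serves both hosts. A bacterial bla-type promoter drives it for kanamycin selection. The adjacent SV40 enhancer/early promoter, paired with an HSV TK polyadenylation signal, drives it in mammalian cells for G418 selection of stable transfectants. The short ble, large T antigen and bGH poly(A) fragments in the annotation appear to be backbone remnants rather than functional elements.

The expression cassette uses the CMV immediate-early enhancer and promoter to drive mCherry. A short multiple cloning site remnant acts as a linker to the human DRP1 (DNM1L) coding sequence, and the unit ends with an SV40 polyadenylation signal. The product is therefore DRP1 tagged at its N terminus with a monomeric red fluorescent protein. The insert carries the K38A substitution. This change lies in the GTPase domain of this dynamin-related fission protein and is widely used as a dominant-negative allele that impairs mitochondrial, and also peroxisomal, division. The record itself states only that the plasmid expresses the K38A variant.

The construct suits transient or stable expression in cultured mammalian cells, where the mutant protein can be seen by red fluorescence while DRP1-dependent fission is perturbed. The associated study concerns the spatial organisation of mitochondrial gene expression and its remodelling under stress.
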