Addgene plasmid #232350: mCherry-DRP1 K38A
Purpose: Expresses K38A variant of human DRP1 with mCherry tag
Depositing lab: Samantha Lewis. Publication: Spatial analysis of mitochondrial gene expression reveals dynamic translation hubs and remodeling in stress. Begeman A, Smolka JA, Shami A, Waingankar TP, Lewis SC. Sci Adv. 2025 Apr 18;11(16):eads6830. doi: 10.1126/sciadv.ads6830. Epub 2025 Apr 18. PubMed 40249810.
Backbone
  Vector backbone: mCh-alpha tubulin (Addgene Plasmid #49149)
  Backbone manufacturer: Gia Voeltz Lab
  Total vector size (bp): 6783
  Vector type: Mammalian Expression
  Selectable markers: Neomycin (select with G418)
Growth in bacteria
  Bacterial resistance: Kanamycin, 50 μg/mL
  Growth temperature: 37°C
  Growth strain: DH5alpha
  Copy number: Unknown
Gene/Insert
  Gene/Insert name: DRP1
  Species: H. sapiens (human)
  Mutation: K38A
  Entrez Gene: DNM1L (a.k.a. DLP1, DRP1, DVLP, DYMPLE, EMPF, EMPF1, HDYNIV, OPA5)
  Promoter: CMV
  Tag / fusion protein: mCherry (N terminal on backbone)
  Cloning method: Other
  Sequencing primers: 5′ mCherry-F
Resource information
  A portion of this plasmid was derived from a plasmid made by: Jonathon Friedman, Gia Voeltz Lab: mCh-Drp1 (Addgene Plasmid #49152)
Terms and licenses: Academic/Nonprofit Terms; Industry Terms: Not Available to Industry
Depositor comments: Please visit https://doi.org/10.1101/2024.08.05.604215 for bioRxiv preprint.
How to cite: mCherry-DRP1 K38A was a gift from Samantha Lewis (Addgene plasmid # 232350 ; http://n2t.net/addgene:232350 ; RRID:Addgene_232350)
